>Addgene plasmid #46481 | pGEX SH2A-SH2 | depositor full sequence | sequence record 65682 | Full Sequence
ACGTTATCGACTGCACGGTGCACCAATGCTTCTGGCGTCAGGCAGCCATCGGAAGCTGTGGTATGGCTGT
GCAGGTCGTAAATCACTGCATAATTCGTGTCGCTCAAGGCGCACTCCCGTTCTGGATAATGTTTTTTGCG
CCGACATCATAACGGTTCTGGCAAATATTCTGAAATGAGCTGTTGACAATTAATCATCGGCTCGTATAAT
GTGTGGAATTGTGAGCGGATAACAATTTCACACAGGAAACAGTATTCATGTCCCCTATACTAGGTTATTG
GAAAATTAAGGGCCTTGTGCAACCCACTCGACTTCTTTTGGAATATCTTGAAGAAAAATATGAAGAGCAT
TTGTATGAGCGCGATGAAGGTGATAAATGGCGAAACAAAAAGTTTGAATTGGGTTTGGAGTTTCCCAATC
TTCCTTATTATATTGATGGTGATGTTAAATTAACACAGTCTATGGCCATCATACGTTATATAGCTGACAA
GCACAACATGTTGGGTGGTTGTCCAAAAGAGCGTGCAGAGATTTCAATGCTTGAAGGAGCGGTTTTGGAT
ATTAGATACGGTGTTTCGAGAATTGCATATAGTAAAGACTTTGAAACTCTCAAAGTTGATTTTCTTAGCA
AGCTACCTGAAATGCTGAAAATGTTCGAAGATCGTTTATGTCATAAAACATATTTAAATGGTGATCATGT
AACCCATCCTGACTTCATGTTGTATGACGCTCTTGATGTTGTTTTATACATGGACCCAATGTGCCTGGAT
GCGTTCCCAAAATTAGTTTGTTTTAAAAAACGTATTGAAGCTATCCCACAAATTGATAAGTACTTGAAAT
CCAGCAAGTATATAGCATGGCCTTTGCAGGGCTGGCAAGCCACGTTTGGTGGTGGCGACCATCCTCCAAA
ATCGGATCTGGAAGTTCTGTTCCAGGGGCCCCTGGGATCCCAGAAAACCTCAGACACCATAGCCCCCTGG
TTCCATGGAATTCTCACACTCAAGAAAGCAAATGAACTTCTTCTGAGCACAGGCATGCCCGGCAGTTTTC
TCATCCGAGTCAGTGAAAGGATCAAAGGCTATGCCCTGTCCTATCTGTCGGAGGACGGCTGTAAACATTT
CCTCATCGATGCCTCTGCAGACGCCTACAGCTTCCTGGGCGTGGACCAGCTACAGCATGCCACCTTGGCG
GATTTGGTGGAATATCACAAGGAGGAACCCATCACTTCCCTGGGGAAGGAGCTCCTTCTCTATCCCTGTG
GTCAGCAGGACCAGGAAAGCTTGCTTGGTGGCGGTCTGAACGACATCTTCGAGGCTCAGAAAATCGAATG
GCACGAATAAGCGGCCGCATCGTGACTGACTGACGATCTGCCTCGCGCGTTTCGGTGATGACGGTGAAAA
CCTCTGACACATGCAGCTCCCGGAGACGGTCACAGCTTGTCTGTAAGCGGATGCCGGGAGCAGACAAGCC
CGTCAGGGCGCGTCAGCGGGTGTTGGCGGGTGTCGGGGCGCAGCCATGACCCAGTCACGTAGCGATAGCG
GAGTGTATAATTCTTGAAGACGAAAGGGCCTCGTGATACGCCTATTTTTATAGGTTAATGTCATGATAAT
AATGGTTTCTTAGACGTCAGGTGGCACTTTTCGGGGAAATGTGCGCGGAACCCCTATTTGTTTATTTTTC
TAAATACATTCAAATATGTATCCGCTCATGAGACAATAACCCTGATAAATGCTTCAATAATATTGAAAAA
GGAAGAGTATGAGTATTCAACATTTCCGTGTCGCCCTTATTCCCTTTTTTGCGGCATTTTGCCTTCCTGT
TTTTGCTCACCCAGAAACGCTGGTGAAAGTAAAAGATGCTGAAGATCAGTTGGGTGCACGAGTGGGTTAC
ATCGAACTGGATCTCAACAGCGGTAAGATCCTTGAGAGTTTTCGCCCCGAAGAACGTTTTCCAATGATGA
GCACTTTTAAAGTTCTGCTATGTGGCGCGGTATTATCCCGTGTTGACGCCGGGCAAGAGCAACTCGGTCG
CCGCATACACTATTCTCAGAATGACTTGGTTGAGTACTCACCAGTCACAGAAAAGCATCTTACGGATGGC
ATGACAGTAAGAGAATTATGCAGTGCTGCCATAACCATGAGTGATAACACTGCGGCCAACTTACTTCTGA
CAACGATCGGAGGACCGAAGGAGCTAACCGCTTTTTTGCACAACATGGGGGATCATGTAACTCGCCTTGA
TCGTTGGGAACCGGAGCTGAATGAAGCCATACCAAACGACGAGCGTGACACCACGATGCCTGCAGCAATG
GCAACAACGTTGCGCAAACTATTAACTGGCGAACTACTTACTCTAGCTTCCCGGCAACAATTAATAGACT
GGATGGAGGCGGATAAAGTTGCAGGACCACTTCTGCGCTCGGCCCTTCCGGCTGGCTGGTTTATTGCTGA
TAAATCTGGAGCCGGTGAGCGTGGGTCTCGCGGTATCATTGCAGCACTGGGGCCAGATGGTAAGCCCTCC
CGTATCGTAGTTATCTACACGACGGGGAGTCAGGCAACTATGGATGAACGAAATAGACAGATCGCTGAGA
TAGGTGCCTCACTGATTAAGCATTGGTAACTGTCAGACCAAGTTTACTCATATATACTTTAGATTGATTT
AAAACTTCATTTTTAATTTAAAAGGATCTAGGTGAAGATCCTTTTTGATAATCTCATGACCAAAATCCCT
TAACGTGAGTTTTCGTTCCACTGAGCGTCAGACCCCGTAGAAAAGATCAAAGGATCTTCTTGAGATCCTT
TTTTTCTGCGCGTAATCTGCTGCTTGCAAACAAAAAAACCACCGCTACCAGCGGTGGTTTGTTTGCCGGA
TCAAGAGCTACCAACTCTTTTTCCGAAGGTAACTGGCTTCAGCAGAGCGCAGATACCAAATACTGTCCTT
CTAGTGTAGCCGTAGTTAGGCCACCACTTCAAGAACTCTGTAGCACCGCCTACATACCTCGCTCTGCTAA
TCCTGTTACCAGTGGCTGCTGCCAGTGGCGATAAGTCGTGTCTTACCGGGTTGGACTCAAGACGATAGTT
ACCGGATAAGGCGCAGCGGTCGGGCTGAACGGGGGGTTCGTGCACACAGCCCAGCTTGGAGCGAACGACC
TACACCGAACTGAGATACCTACAGCGTGAGCTATGAGAAAGCGCCACGCTTCCCGAAGGGAGAAAGGCGG
ACAGGTATCCGGTAAGCGGCAGGGTCGGAACAGGAGAGCGCACGAGGGAGCTTCCAGGGGGAAACGCCTG
GTATCTTTATAGTCCTGTCGGGTTTCGCCACCTCTGACTTGAGCGTCGATTTTTGTGATGCTCGTCAGGG
GGGCGGAGCCTATGGAAAAACGCCAGCAACGCGGCCTTTTTACGGTTCCTGGCCTTTTGCTGGCCTTTTG
CTCACATGTTCTTTCCTGCGTTATCCCCTGATTCTGTGGATAACCGTATTACCGCCTTTGAGTGAGCTGA
TACCGCTCGCCGCAGCCGAACGACCGAGCGCAGCGAGTCAGTGAGCGAGGAAGCGGAAGAGCGCCTGATG
CGGTATTTTCTCCTTACGCATCTGTGCGGTATTTCACACCGCATAAATTCCGACACCATCGAATGGTGCA
AAACCTTTCGCGGTATGGCATGATAGCGCCCGGAAGAGAGTCAATTCAGGGTGGTGAATGTGAAACCAGT
AACGTTATACGATGTCGCAGAGTATGCCGGTGTCTCTTATCAGACCGTTTCCCGCGTGGTGAACCAGGCC
AGCCACGTTTCTGCGAAAACGCGGGAAAAAGTGGAAGCGGCGATGGCGGAGCTGAATTACATTCCCAACC
GCGTGGCACAACAACTGGCGGGCAAACAGTCGTTGCTGATTGGCGTTGCCACCTCCAGTCTGGCCCTGCA
CGCGCCGTCGCAAATTGTCGCGGCGATTAAATCTCGCGCCGATCAACTGGGTGCCAGCGTGGTGGTGTCG
ATGGTAGAACGAAGCGGCGTCGAAGCCTGTAAAGCGGCGGTGCACAATCTTCTCGCGCAACGCGTCAGTG
GGCTGATCATTAACTATCCGCTGGATGACCAGGATGCCATTGCTGTGGAAGCTGCCTGCACTAATGTTCC
GGCGTTATTTCTTGATGTCTCTGACCAGACACCCATCAACAGTATTATTTTCTCCCATGAAGACGGTACG
CGACTGGGCGTGGAGCATCTGGTCGCATTGGGTCACCAGCAAATCGCGCTGTTAGCGGGCCCATTAAGTT
CTGTCTCGGCGCGTCTGCGTCTGGCTGGCTGGCATAAATATCTCACTCGCAATCAAATTCAGCCGATAGC
GGAACGGGAAGGCGACTGGAGTGCCATGTCCGGTTTTCAACAAACCATGCAAATGCTGAATGAGGGCATC
GTTCCCACTGCGATGCTGGTTGCCAACGATCAGATGGCGCTGGGCGCAATGCGCGCCATTACCGAGTCCG
GGCTGCGCGTTGGTGCGGATATCTCGGTAGTGGGATACGACGATACCGAAGACAGCTCATGTTATATCCC
GCCGTCAACCACCATCAAACAGGATTTTCGCCTGCTGGGGCAAACCAGCGTGGACCGCTTGCTGCAACTC
TCTCAGGGCCAGGCGGTGAAGGGCAATCAGCTGTTGCCCGTCTCACTGGTGAAAAGAAAAACCACCCTGG
CGCCCAATACGCAAACCGCCTCTCCCCGCGCGTTGGCCGATTCATTAATGCAGCTGGCACGACAGGTTTC
CCGACTGGAAAGCGGGCAGTGAGCGCAACGCAATTAATGTGAGTTAGCTCACTCATTAGGCACCCCAGGC
TTTACACTTTATGCTTCCGGCTCGTATGTTGTGTGGAATTGTGAGCGGATAACAATTTCACACAGGAAAC
AGCTATGACCATGATTACGGATTCACTGGCCGTCGTTTTACAACGTCGTGACTGGGAAAACCCTGGCGTT
ACCCAACTTAATCGCCTTGCAGCACATCCCCCTTTCGCCAGCTGGCGTAATAGCGAAGAGGCCCGCACCG
ATCGCCCTTCCCAACAGTTGCGCAGCCTGAATGGCGAATGGCGCTTTGCCTGGTTTCCGGCACCAGAAGC
GGTGCCGGAAAGCTGGCTGGAGTGCGATCTTCCTGAGGCCGATACTGTCGTCGTCCCCTCAAACTGGCAG
ATGCACGGTTACGATGCGCCCATCTACACCAACGTAACCTATCCCATTACGGTCAATCCGCCGTTTGTTC
CCACGGAGAATCCGACGGGTTGTTACTCGCTCACATTTAATGTTGATGAAAGCTGGCTACAGGAAGGCCA
GACGCGAATTATTTTTGATGGCGTTGGAATT
Features (pLannotate 1.2.2; 18 found; start..end, strand, type, name):
      6..107     -  CDS            yciV (fragment): RNAAM_ECOLI - Also known as trpH From Escherichia coli (strain K12).
    183..211     +  promoter       tac promoter: strong E. coli promoter; hybrid between the trp and lac UV5 promoters
    219..235     +  protein_bind   lac operator: The lac repressor binds to the lac operator to inhibit transcription in E. coli. This inhibition can be relieved by adding lactose or isopropyl-β-D-thiogalactopyranoside (IPTG). lac repressor encoded by lacI
    258..911     +  CDS            GST26_SCHJA: Experimental evidence at protein level: Swiss-Prot protein existence level 1. GST isoenzymes appear to play a central role in the parasite detoxification system. Other functions are also suspected including a role in increasing the solubility of haematin in the parasite gut. From Schistosoma japonicum (Blood fluke).
    933..1274    +  CDS            SH2D4A (fragment): SH24A_HUMAN - Also known as PPP1R38, SH2A. Experimental evidence at protein level: Swiss-Prot protein existence level 1. Inhibits estrogen-induced cell proliferation by competing with PLCG for binding to ESR1, blocking the effect of estrogen on PLCG and repressing estrogen-induced proliferation. May play a role in T- cell development and function. From Homo sapiens (Human).
   1296..1337    +  CDS            AviTag™ (fragment): peptide tag that allows for enzymatic biotinylation
   1368..1407    +  CDS            rop (fragment): Rop protein, which maintains plasmids at low copy number; rop
   1509..1549    +  misc_feature   bom (fragment): basis of mobility region from pBR322
   1654..1758    +  promoter       AmpR promoter: bla
   1759..2619    +  CDS            AmpR: β-lactamase; bla; confers resistance to ampicillin, carbenicillin, and related antibiotics
   2790..3378    +  rep_origin     ori: high-copy-number ColE1/pMB1/pBR322/pUC origin of replication
   3564..3615    -  misc_feature   bom (fragment): basis of mobility region from pBR322
   3622..3699    +  promoter       lacIq promoter: lacI (mutant); In the lacIq allele, a single base change in the promoter boosts expression of the lacI gene about 10-fold.
   3700..4782    +  CDS            lacI: lac repressor; lacI; The lac repressor binds to the lac operator to inhibit transcription in E. coli. This inhibition can be relieved by adding lactose or isopropyl-β-D-thiogalactopyranoside (IPTG).
   4795..4816    +  protein_bind   CAP binding site: CAP binding activates transcription in the presence of cAMP. E. coli catabolite activator protein
   4831..4861    +  promoter       lac promoter: promoter for the E. coli lac operon
   4869..4885    +  protein_bind   lac operator: The lac repressor binds to the lac operator to inhibit transcription in E. coli. This inhibition can be relieved by adding lactose or isopropyl-β-D-thiogalactopyranoside (IPTG). lac repressor encoded by lacI
   4905..5078    +  CDS            lacZα: LacZα fragment of β-galactosidase; lacZ fragment
