[The description below was written by a language model from this plasmid's Addgene catalogue record and pLannotate feature annotations shown in this document.]
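Description:
pGEX SH2A-SH2 is a bacterial expression plasmid built on the pGEX6p1 backbone for producing the SH2 domain of human SH2D4A (also called SH2A or PPP1R38) as a glutathione S-transferase fusion in E. coli. The plasmid replicates from a ColE1/pBR322-type origin and is selected with ampicillin through the β-lactamase gene. The catalogue lists it as low copy, although the feature annotation labels the origin generically as a high-copy family member and only a short fragment of rop is detected. The annotated sequence is 5,351 nt, which is consistent with the stated backbone of roughly 4.9 kb plus a small insert.

Expression is driven by the tac promoter, a strong trp/lac hybrid, followed by a lac operator. The plasmid also carries lacI under the lacIq promoter, so transcription stays repressed until it is induced with IPTG. The open reading frame begins with Schistosoma japonicum GST. According to the catalogue, this is followed by a PreScission protease recognition site, which lets the GST moiety be cleaved off, although that site is not called out separately in the feature table. Next comes the SH2D4A fragment covering amino acids 338–445, cloned between BamHI and HindIII sites that are both retained. A C-terminal AviTag follows, providing a substrate for enzymatic biotinylation. The depositor gives the fusion protein's mass as about 37.3 kDa.

The GST handle supports glutathione-affinity purification, and the AviTag offers a route to a biotin-labelled domain. This design fits the associated publication on high-throughput phosphotyrosine profiling, in which purified SH2 domains serve as probes for tyrosine-phosphorylated proteins.
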