Addgene plasmid #46481: pGEX SH2A-SH2
Depositing lab: Bruce Mayer. Depositing organization: University of Connecticut Health Center. Publication: High-throughput phosphotyrosine profiling using SH2 domains. Machida K, Thompson CM, Dierck K, Jablonowski K, Karkkainen S, Liu B, Zhang H, Nash PD, Newman DK, Nollau P, Pawson T, Renkema GH, Saksela K, Schiller MR, Shin DG, Mayer BJ. Mol Cell. 2007 Jun 22;26(6):899-915. 10.1016/j.molcel.2007.05.031 PubMed 17588523.
Backbone
  Vector backbone: pGEX6p1
  Backbone manufacturer: GE Healthcare Biosciences
  Backbone size w/o insert (bp): 4900
  Vector type: Bacterial Expression
Growth in bacteria
  Bacterial resistance: Ampicillin, 100 μg/mL
  Growth temperature: 37°C
  Growth strain: DH5alpha
  Copy number: Low Copy
Gene/Insert
  Gene/Insert name: SH2A (alt names: SH2D4A; SH2A; FLJ20967; SH2D4A)
  Species: H. sapiens (human)
  Insert size (bp): 338
  Mutation: contains amino acids 338-445
  Entrez Gene: SH2D4A (a.k.a. PPP1R38, SH2A)
  Promoter: Tac
  Tag / fusion protein: GST (N terminal on backbone); PreScission (N terminal on backbone); AviTag (C terminal on backbone)
  Cloning method: Restriction Enzyme; 5′ cloning site BamHI (not destroyed); 3′ cloning site HindIII (not destroyed)
  Sequencing primers: 5′ pGEX-5; 3′ pGEX-3
Terms and licenses: Academic/Nonprofit Terms; Industry Terms: Not Available to Industry
Depositor comments: The molecular weight of the GST fusion protein is approximately 37.3 kDa
How to cite: pGEX SH2A-SH2 was a gift from Bruce Mayer (Addgene plasmid # 46481 ; http://n2t.net/addgene:46481 ; RRID:Addgene_46481)
