>Addgene plasmid #46481 | pGEX SH2A-SH2 | depositor partial sequence | sequence record 65683 | Insert sequence
GGATCCCAGAAAACCTCAGACACCATAGCCCCCTGGTTCCATGGAATTCTCACACTCAAGAAAGCAAATG
AACTTCTTCTGAGCACAGGCATGCCCGGCAGTTTTCTCATCCGAGTCAGTGAAAGGATCAAAGGCTATGC
CCTGTCCTATCTGTCGGAGGACGGCTGTAAACATTTCCTCATCGATGCCTCTGCAGACGCCTACAGCTTC
CTGGGCGTGGACCAGCTACAGCATGCCACCTTGGCGGATTTGGTGGAATATCACAAGGAGGAACCCATCA
CTTCCCTGGGGAAGGAGCTCCTTCTCTATCCCTGTGGTCAGCAGGACCAGGAAAGCTT
