>Addgene plasmid #46481 | pGEX SH2A-SH2 | addgene partial sequence | sequence record 66760 | pGEX5
CGGATCTGGAAGTTCTGTTCCAGGGGCCCCTGGGATCCCAGAAAACCTCAGACACCATAGCCCCCTGGTT
CCATGGAATTCTCACACTCAAGAAAGCAAATGAACTTCTTCTGAGCACAGGCATGCCCGGCAGTTTTCTC
ATCCGAGTCAGTGAAAGGATCAAAGGCTATGCCCTGTCCTATCTGTCGGAGGACGGCTGTAAACATTTCC
TCATCGATGCCTCTGCAGACGCCTACAGCTTCCTGGGCGTGGACCAGCTACAGCATGCCACCTTGGCGGA
TTTGGTGGAATATCACAAGGAGGAACCCATCACTTCCCTGGGGAAGGAGCTCCTTCTCTATCCCTGTGGT
CAGCAGGACCAGGAAAGCTTGCTTGGTGGCGGTCTGAACGACATCTTCGAGGCTCAGAAAATCGAATGGC
ACGAATAAGCGGCCGCATCGTGACTGACTGACGATCTGCCTCGCGCGTTTCGGTGATGACGGTGAAAACC
TCTGACACATGCAGCTCCCGGAGACGGTCACAGCTTGTCTGTAAGCGGATGCCGGGAGCAGACAAGCCCG
TCAGGGCGCGTCAGCGGGTGTTGGCGGGTGTCGGGGCGCAGCCATGACCCAGTCACGTAGCGATAGCGGA
GTGTATAATTCTTGAAGACGAAAGGGCCTCGTGATACGCCTATTTTTATAGGTTAATGTCATGATAATAA
TGGTTTCTTAGACGTCAGGTGGCACTTTTCGGGGAAATGTGCGCGGAACCCCTATTTGTTTATTTTTCTA
AATACATTCAAATATGTATCCGCTCATGAGACAATAACCCTGATAAATGCTTCAATAATATTGAAAAAGG
AAGAGTATGAGTATTCAACATTTCCGTGTCGCCCTTATTCCCTTTTTTGCGGCATTTTGCCTTCCTGTTT
TTGCTCACCCAGAAACGCTGGTGAAAGTAAAA
